Addgene plasmid #148586: pT7-V5-SBP-C1-Hs4EHP-W95A_AE
Purpose: Mammalian Expression of Hs4EHP-W95A
Depositing lab: Elisa Izaurralde. Depositing organization: Max Planck Institute for Developmental Biology. Publication: GIGYF1/2 proteins use auxiliary sequences to selectively bind to 4EHP and repress target mRNA expression. Peter D, Weber R, Sandmeir F, Wohlbold L, Helms S, Bawankar P, Valkov E, Igreja C, Izaurralde E. Genes Dev. 2017 Jun 1;31(11):1147-1161. doi: 10.1101/gad.299420.117. Epub 2017 Jul 11. PubMed 28698298.
Backbone
  Vector backbone: Unknown
  Vector type: Mammalian Expression
Growth in bacteria
  Bacterial resistance: Kanamycin, 50 μg/mL
  Growth temperature: 37°C
  Growth strain: DH5alpha
  Copy number: High Copy
Gene/Insert
  Gene/Insert name: Hs4EHP-W95A (alt name: eIF4E-2)
  Species: H. sapiens (human)
  Entrez Gene: EIF4E2 (a.k.a. 4E-LP, 4EHP, EIF4EL3, IF4e, h4EHP)
  Cloning method: Unknown
Terms and licenses: Academic/Nonprofit Terms; Industry Terms: Not Available to Industry
Depositor comments: ORF extracted from NCBI:NM_004846 or UniProt.: O60573-1 Plasmids from this collection were made available to the research community and donated after the lab closed. Please note that the sequence provided by the depositing laboratory may be theoretical/predicted or based on Sanger sequencing results. There may be discrepancies between sequencing results obtained by Addgene and the depositor sequence. If an Addgene verified sequence is not available, please contact before placing your order to request that our lab fully sequence the plasmid.
How to cite: pT7-V5-SBP-C1-Hs4EHP-W95A_AE was a gift from Elisa Izaurralde (Addgene plasmid # 148586)
