[The description below was written by a language model from this plasmid's Addgene catalogue record and pLannotate feature annotations shown in this document.]
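Description:
pT7-V5-SBP-C1-Hs4EHP-W95A_AE is a mammalian expression plasmid intended to produce a tagged W95A point mutant of human 4EHP (eIF4E-2, gene EIF4E2), a cap-binding protein that represses translation initiation. The backbone is recorded as unknown. The annotated layout is a high-copy ColE1/pUC origin, an f1 origin, and a Tn5 NeoR/KanR cassette driven by tandem bacterial (AmpR) and SV40 early promoters and ended by the HSV TK poly(A) signal. This arrangement gives kanamycin selection in E. coli and, in principle, G418 selection in mammalian cells.

In the depositor's 4,936 nt sequence, the CMV enhancer and promoter drive expression in mammalian cells. A T7 promoter immediately downstream allows in vitro transcription from the same template. The open reading frame starts with a V5 epitope tag for detection, followed by a streptavidin-binding peptide (SBP) for affinity pulldown on streptavidin. These are fused N-terminally to the EIF4E2 coding sequence, and the transcript ends at the SV40 poly(A) signal. The short hits to the HIV-1 LTR, bGH poly(A), ble and SV40 large T antigen are fragments and probably reflect backbone sequence rather than functional parts. The record does not state what the W95A substitution does. The associated study concerns selective binding of GIGYF1/2 proteins to 4EHP and repression of target mRNAs, so the construct suits pulldown and interaction assays with this mutant.

The two sequence records disagree. The repository's NGS result is 6,944 nt and has the same backbone and the same V5-SBP tags, but the annotated insert is ZNF598, an E3 ubiquitin ligase involved in ribosome quality control, not EIF4E2. The insert identity of the distributed material should therefore be treated as unresolved.
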