Features (pLannotate 1.2.2; 17 found; start..end, strand, type, name):
     61..364     +  enhancer       CMV enhancer: human cytomegalovirus immediate early enhancer
    365..568     +  promoter       CMV promoter: human cytomegalovirus (CMV) immediate early promoter
    564..597     +  LTR            5' LTR (truncated) (fragment): truncated 5' long terminal repeat (LTR) from HIV-1
    613..631     +  promoter       T7 promoter: promoter for bacteriophage T7 RNA polymerase
    668..709     +  CDS            V5 tag: epitope tag from simian virus 5
    731..844     +  CDS            SBP: streptavidin-binding peptide selected from a peptide library; binds streptavidin with nanomolar affinity (Keefe et al., 2001)
    857..1591    +  CDS            EIF4E2: IF4E2_HUMAN - Also known as EIF4EL3. Experimental evidence at protein level: Swiss-Prot protein existence level 1. Recognizes and binds the 7-methylguanosine-containing mRNA cap during an early step in the initiation (PubMed:17368478, PubMed:25624349, PubMed:9582349). Acts as a repressor of translation initiation (PubMed:22751931). In contrast to EIF4E, it is unable to bind eIF4G (EIF4G1, EIF4G2 or EIF4G3), suggesting that it acts by competing with EIF4E and block assembly of eIF4F at the cap (By similarity). In P-bodies, component of a complex that promotes miRNA- mediated translational repre
   1617..1701    +  CDS            large T antigen (fragment): large T antigen from SV40 (simian virus 40)
   1724..1845    +  polyA_signal   SV40 poly(A) signal: SV40 polyadenylation signal
   1879..2307    -  rep_origin     f1 ori (sequence partly withheld): f1 bacteriophage origin of replication; arrow indicates direction of (+) strand synthesis
   2334..2438    +  promoter       AmpR promoter: bla
   2440..2797    +  promoter       SV40 promoter: SV40 enhancer and early promoter
   2832..3626    +  CDS            NeoR/KanR: aminoglycoside phosphotransferase from Tn5; aph(3')-II (or nptII); confers resistance to neomycin, kanamycin, and G418 (Geneticin®)
   3647..3799    +  CDS            ble (fragment): BLE_KLEPN - Experimental evidence at protein level: Swiss-Prot protein existence level 1. Binding protein with a strong affinity to the bleomycin family of antibiotics. Binds to CL990; an antimitotic-antibiotic compound. From Klebsiella pneumoniae.
   3858..3905    +  polyA_signal   HSV TK poly(A) signal: herpes simplex virus thymidine kinase polyadenylation signal (Cole and Stacy, 1985)
   3996..4012    -  polyA_signal   bGH poly(A) signal (fragment): bovine growth hormone polyadenylation signal
   4234..4822    +  rep_origin     ori: high-copy-number ColE1/pMB1/pBR322/pUC origin of replication
>Addgene plasmid #148586 | pT7-V5-SBP-C1-Hs4EHP-W95A_AE | depositor full sequence | sequence record 291034 | Full Sequence
TAGTTATTAATAGTAATCAATTACGGGGTCATTAGTTCATAGCCCATATATGGAGTTCCGCGTTACATAA
CTTACGGTAAATGGCCCGCCTGGCTGACCGCCCAACGACCCCCGCCCATTGACGTCAATAATGACGTATG
TTCCCATAGTAACGCCAATAGGGACTTTCCATTGACGTCAATGGGTGGAGTATTTACGGTAAACTGCCCA
CTTGGCAGTACATCAAGTGTATCATATGCCAAGTACGCCCCCTATTGACGTCAATGACGGTAAATGGCCC
GCCTGGCATTATGCCCAGTACATGACCTTATGGGACTTTCCTACTTGGCAGTACATCTACGTATTAGTCA
TCGCTATTACCATGGTGATGCGGTTTTGGCAGTACATCAATGGGCGTGGATAGCGGTTTGACTCACGGGG
ATTTCCAAGTCTCCACCCCATTGACGTCAATGGGAGTTTGTTTTGGCACCAAAATCAACGGGACTTTCCA
AAATGTCGTAACAACTCCGCCCCATTGACGCAAATGGGCGGTAGGCGTGTACGGTGGGAGGTCTATATAA
GCAGAGCTCTCTGGCTAACTAGAGAACCCACTGCTTACTGGCTTATCGAAATTAATACGACTCACTATAG
GGAGACCCAAGCTCTAGCGCTACCGGTCGCCACCATGGGTAAGCCTATCCCTAACCCTCTCCTCGGTCTC
GATTCTACGCCCGGAAGCGGTAGCGGTACGATGGACGAGAAGACCACCGGCTGGGGGGGCGGCCACGTGG
TGGAGGGCCTGGCCGGCGAGCTGGAGCAGCTGCGGGCCAGGCTGGAGCACCACCCTCAGGGCCAGCGGGA
GCCCAGATCTCGAGCTATGAACAACAAGTTCGACGCTTTGAAAGATGATGACAGTGGGGACCATGATCAG
AATGAAGAAAACAGCACACAGAAAGATGGTGAGAAGGAAAAAACGGAACGAGACAAGAATCAGAGCAGTA
GCAAGAGAAAGGCTGTTGTCCCTGGACCGGCAGAGCATCCCCTGCAGTACAACTACACTTTTTGGTACTC
CAGGAGAACCCCCGGCCGTCCCACGAGCTCACAGAGCTATGAACAGAATATCAAACAGATTGGCACCTTT
GCCTCTGTGGAGCAGTTCGCGAGGTTTTATAGCCACATGGTACGTCCTGGGGACCTGACAGGCCACAGTG
ACTTCCATCTCTTCAAAGAAGGAATTAAACCCATGTGGGAGGATGATGCAAATAAAAATGGTGGCAAGTG
GATTATTCGGCTGCGGAAGGGCTTGGCCTCCCGTTGCTGGGAGAATCTCATTTTGGCCATGCTGGGGGAA
CAGTTCATGGTTGGGGAGGAGATCTGTGGGGCTGTGGTGTCTGTCCGCTTTCAGGAAGACATTATTTCAA
TATGGAATAAGACTGCCAGTGACCAAGCAACCACAGCCCGAATCCGGGACACACTTCGGCGAGTGCTTAA
CCTACCTCCCAACACCATTATGGAATACAAAACTCACACCGACAGCATCAAAATGCCAGGCAGGCTGGGC
CCCCAAAGGCTCCTTTTTCAAAACCTCTGGAAGCCGCGGTTGAATGTGCCATGAGGATCCACCGGATCTA
GATAACTGATCATAATCAGCCATACCACATTTGTAGAGGTTTTACTTGCTTTAAAAAACCTCCCACACCT
CCCCCTGAACCTGAAACATAAAATGAATGCAATTGTTGTTGTTAACTTGTTTATTGCAGCTTATAATGGT
TACAAATAAAGCAATAGCATCACAAATTTCACAAATAAAGCATTTTTTTCACTGCATTCTAGTTGTGGTT
TGTCCAAACTCATCAATGTATCTTAACGCGTAAATTGTAAGCGTTAATATTTTGTTAAAATTCGCGTTAA
ATTTTTGTTAAATCAGCTCATTTTTTAACCAATAGGCCGAAATCGGCAAAATCCCTTATAAATCAAAAGA
ATAGACCGAGATAGGGT
[37 nt withheld, positions 1978-2014]
AAAGAACGTGGACTCCAACGTCAAAGG
[49 nt withheld, positions 2042-2090]
T
[91 nt withheld, positions 2092-2182]
G
[124 nt withheld, positions 2184-2307]
CAGGTGGCACTTTTCGGGGAAATGTGCGCGGAACCCCTATTTGTTTATTTTTCTAAATACATTCAAATAT
GTATCCGCTCATGAGACAATAACCCTGATAAATGCTTCAATAATATTGAAAAAGGAAGAGTCCTGAGGCG
GAAAGAACCAGCTGTGGAATGTGTGTCAGTTAGGGTGTGGAAAGTCCCCAGGCTCCCCAGCAGGCAGAAG
TATGCAAAGCATGCATCTCAATTAGTCAGCAACCAGGTGTGGAAAGTCCCCAGGCTCCCCAGCAGGCAGA
AGTATGCAAAGCATGCATCTCAATTAGTCAGCAACCATAGTCCCGCCCCTAACTCCGCCCATCCCGCCCC
TAACTCCGCCCAGTTCCGCCCATTCTCCGCCCCATGGCTGACTAATTTTTTTTATTTATGCAGAGGCCGA
GGCCGCCTCGGCCTCTGAGCTATTCCAGAAGTAGTGAGGAGGCTTTTTTGGAGGCCTAGGCTTTTGCAAA
GATCGATCAAGAGACAGGATGAGGATCGTTTCGCATGATTGAACAAGATGGATTGCACGCAGGTTCTCCG
GCCGCTTGGGTGGAGAGGCTATTCGGCTATGACTGGGCACAACAGACAATCGGCTGCTCTGATGCCGCCG
TGTTCCGGCTGTCAGCGCAGGGGCGCCCGGTTCTTTTTGTCAAGACCGACCTGTCCGGTGCCCTGAATGA
ACTGCAAGACGAGGCAGCGCGGCTATCGTGGCTGGCCACGACGGGCGTTCCTTGCGCAGCTGTGCTCGAC
GTTGTCACTGAAGCGGGAAGGGACTGGCTGCTATTGGGCGAAGTGCCGGGGCAGGATCTCCTGTCATCTC
ACCTTGCTCCTGCCGAGAAAGTATCCATCATGGCTGATGCAATGCGGCGGCTGCATACGCTTGATCCGGC
TACCTGCCCATTCGACCACCAAGCGAAACATCGCATCGAGCGAGCACGTACTCGGATGGAAGCCGGTCTT
GTCGATCAGGATGATCTGGACGAAGAGCATCAGGGGCTCGCGCCAGCCGAACTGTTCGCCAGGCTCAAGG
CGAGCATGCCCGACGGCGAGGATCTCGTCGTGACCCATGGCGATGCCTGCTTGCCGAATATCATGGTGGA
AAATGGCCGCTTTTCTGGATTCATCGACTGTGGCCGGCTGGGTGTGGCGGACCGCTATCAGGACATAGCG
TTGGCTACCCGTGATATTGCTGAAGAGCTTGGCGGCGAATGGGCTGACCGCTTCCTCGTGCTTTACGGTA
TCGCCGCTCCCGATTCGCAGCGCATCGCCTTCTATCGCCTTCTTGACGAGTTCTTCTGAGCGGGACTCTG
GGGTTCGAAATGACCGACCAAGCGACGCCCAACCTGCCATCACGAGATTTCGATTCCACCGCCGCCTTCT
ATGAAAGGTTGGGCTTCGGAATCGTTTTCCGGGACGCCGGCTGGATGATCCTCCAGCGCGGGGATCTCAT
GCTGGAGTTCTTCGCCCACCCTAGGGGGAGGCTAACTGAAACACGGAAGGAGACAATACCGGAAGGAACC
CGCGCTATGACGGCAATAAAAAGACAGAATAAAACGCACGGTGTTGGGTCGTTTGTTCATAAACGCGGGG
TTCGGTCCCAGGGCTGGCACTCTGTCGATACCCCACCGAGACCCCATTGGGGCCAATACGCCCGCGTTTC
TTCCTTTTCCCCACCCCACCCCCCAAGTTCGGGTGAAGGCCCAGGGCTCGCAGCCAACGTCGGGGCGGCA
GGCCCTGCCATAGCCTCAGGTTACTCATATATACTTTAGATTGATTTAAAACTTCATTTTTAATTTAAAA
GGATCTAGGTGAAGATCCTTTTTGATAATCTCATGACCAAAATCCCTTAACGTGAGTTTTCGTTCCACTG
AGCGTCAGACCCCGTAGAAAAGATCAAAGGATCTTCTTGAGATCCTTTTTTTCTGCGCGTAATCTGCTGC
TTGCAAACAAAAAAACCACCGCTACCAGCGGTGGTTTGTTTGCCGGATCAAGAGCTACCAACTCTTTTTC
CGAAGGTAACTGGCTTCAGCAGAGCGCAGATACCAAATACTGTCCTTCTAGTGTAGCCGTAGTTAGGCCA
CCACTTCAAGAACTCTGTAGCACCGCCTACATACCTCGCTCTGCTAATCCTGTTACCAGTGGCTGCTGCC
AGTGGCGATAAGTCGTGTCTTACCGGGTTGGACTCAAGACGATAGTTACCGGATAAGGCGCAGCGGTCGG
GCTGAACGGGGGGTTCGTGCACACAGCCCAGCTTGGAGCGAACGACCTACACCGAACTGAGATACCTACA
GCGTGAGCTATGAGAAAGCGCCACGCTTCCCGAAGGGAGAAAGGCGGACAGGTATCCGGTAAGCGGCAGG
GTCGGAACAGGAGAGCGCACGAGGGAGCTTCCAGGGGGAAACGCCTGGTATCTTTATAGTCCTGTCGGGT
TTCGCCACCTCTGACTTGAGCGTCGATTTTTGTGATGCTCGTCAGGGGGGCGGAGCCTATGGAAAAACGC
CAGCAACGCGGCCTTTTTACGGTTCCTGGCCTTTTGCTGGCCTTTTGCTCACATGTTCTTTCCTGCGTTA
TCCCCTGATTCTGTGGATAACCGTATTACCGCCATGCAT
