Features (pLannotate 1.2.2; 18 found; start..end, strand, type, name):
     13..46      -  LTR            5' LTR (truncated) (fragment): truncated 5' long terminal repeat (LTR) from HIV-1
     42..245     -  promoter       CMV promoter: human cytomegalovirus (CMV) immediate early promoter
    246..549     -  enhancer       CMV enhancer: human cytomegalovirus immediate early enhancer
    724..1312    -  rep_origin     ori: high-copy-number ColE1/pMB1/pBR322/pUC origin of replication
   1534..1550    +  polyA_signal   bGH poly(A) signal (fragment): bovine growth hormone polyadenylation signal
   1641..1688    -  polyA_signal   HSV TK poly(A) signal: herpes simplex virus thymidine kinase polyadenylation signal (Cole and Stacy, 1985)
   1747..1899    -  CDS            ble (fragment): BLE_KLEPN - Experimental evidence at protein level: Swiss-Prot protein existence level 1. Binding protein with a strong affinity to the bleomycin family of antibiotics. Binds to CL990; an antimitotic-antibiotic compound. From Klebsiella pneumoniae.
   1920..2714    -  CDS            NeoR/KanR: aminoglycoside phosphotransferase from Tn5; aph(3')-II (or nptII); confers resistance to neomycin, kanamycin, and G418 (Geneticin®)
   2749..3106    -  promoter       SV40 promoter: SV40 enhancer and early promoter
   3108..3212    -  promoter       AmpR promoter: bla
   3239..3667    +  rep_origin     f1 ori (sequence partly withheld): f1 bacteriophage origin of replication; arrow indicates direction of (+) strand synthesis
   3701..3822    -  polyA_signal   SV40 poly(A) signal: SV40 polyadenylation signal
   3845..3929    -  CDS            large T antigen (fragment): large T antigen from SV40 (simian virus 40)
   3946..3982    -  misc_feature   MCS (fragment): multiple cloning site
   3986..6697    -  CDS            ZNF598: ZN598_HUMAN - Experimental evidence at protein level: Swiss-Prot protein existence level 1. E3 ubiquitin-protein ligase that plays a key role in the ribosome quality control (RQC), a pathway that takes place when a ribosome has stalled during translation (PubMed:28065601, PubMed:28132843). Required for ribosomes to terminally stall during translation of poly(A) sequences by mediating monoubiquitination of 40S ribosomal protein RPS10/eS10, RPS20/uS10 and RPS3/uS3 (PubMed:28065601, PubMed:28132843). Stalling precludes synthesis of a long poly-lysine tail and initiates the RQC pathway to degrade
   6710..6823    -  CDS            SBP: streptavidin-binding peptide selected from a peptide library; binds streptavidin with nanomolar affinity (Keefe et al., 2001)
   6845..6886    -  CDS            V5 tag: epitope tag from simian virus 5
   6923..6941    -  promoter       T7 promoter: promoter for bacteriophage T7 RNA polymerase
>Addgene plasmid #148586 | pT7-V5-SBP-C1-Hs4EHP-W95A_AE | addgene full sequence | sequence record 420981 | Addgene NGS Result
TCGATAAGCCAGTAAGCAGTGGGTTCTCTAGTTAGCCAGAGAGCTCTGCTTATATAGACCTCCCACCGTA
CACGCCTACCGCCCATTTGCGTCAATGGGGCGGAGTTGTTACGACATTTTGGAAAGTCCCGTTGATTTTG
GTGCCAAAACAAACTCCCATTGACGTCAATGGGGTGGAGACTTGGAAATCCCCGTGAGTCAAACCGCTAT
CCACGCCCATTGATGTACTGCCAAAACCGCATCACCATGGTAATAGCGATGACTAATACGTAGATGTACT
GCCAAGTAGGAAAGTCCCATAAGGTCATGTACTGGGCATAATGCCAGGCGGGCCATTTACCGTCATTGAC
GTCAATAGGGGGCGTACTTGGCATATGATACACTTGATGTACTGCCAAGTGGGCAGTTTACCGTAAATAC
TCCACCCATTGACGTCAATGGAAAGTCCCTATTGGCGTTACTATGGGAACATACGTCATTATTGACGTCA
ATGGGCGGGGGTCGTTGGGCGGTCAGCCAGGCGGGCCATTTACCGTAAGTTATGTAACGCGGAACTCCAT
ATATGGGCTATGAACTAATGACCCCGTAATTGATTACTATTAATAACTAATGCATGGCGGTAATACGGTT
ATCCACAGAATCAGGGGATAACGCAGGAAAGAACATGTGAGCAAAAGGCCAGCAAAAGGCCAGGAACCGT
AAAAAGGCCGCGTTGCTGGCGTTTTTCCATAGGCTCCGCCCCCCTGACGAGCATCACAAAAATCGACGCT
CAAGTCAGAGGTGGCGAAACCCGACAGGACTATAAAGATACCAGGCGTTTCCCCCTGGAAGCTCCCTCGT
GCGCTCTCCTGTTCCGACCCTGCCGCTTACCGGATACCTGTCCGCCTTTCTCCCTTCGGGAAGCGTGGCG
CTTTCTCATAGCTCACGCTGTAGGTATCTCAGTTCGGTGTAGGTCGTTCGCTCCAAGCTGGGCTGTGTGC
ACGAACCCCCCGTTCAGCCCGACCGCTGCGCCTTATCCGGTAACTATCGTCTTGAGTCCAACCCGGTAAG
ACACGACTTATCGCCACTGGCAGCAGCCACTGGTAACAGGATTAGCAGAGCGAGGTATGTAGGCGGTGCT
ACAGAGTTCTTGAAGTGGTGGCCTAACTACGGCTACACTAGAAGAACAGTATTTGGTATCTGCGCTCTGC
TGAAGCCAGTTACCTTCGGAAAAAGAGTTGGTAGCTCTTGATCCGGCAAACAAACCACCGCTGGTAGCGG
TGGTTTTTTTGTTTGCAAGCAGCAGATTACGCGCAGAAAAAAAGGATCTCAAGAAGATCCTTTGATCTTT
TCTACGGGGTCTGACGCTCAGTGGAACGAAAACTCACGTTAAGGGATTTTGGTCATGAGATTATCAAAAA
GGATCTTCACCTAGATCCTTTTAAATTAAAAATGAAGTTTTAAATCAATCTAAAGTATATATGAGTAACC
TGAGGCTATGGCAGGGCCTGCCGCCCCGACGTTGGCTGCGAGCCCTGGGCCTTCACCCGAACTTGGGGGG
TGGGGTGGGGAAAAGGAAGAAACGCGGGCGTATTGGCCCCAATGGGGTCTCGGTGGGGTATCGACAGAGT
GCCAGCCCTGGGACCGAACCCCGCGTTTATGAACAAACGACCCAACACCGTGCGTTTTATTCTGTCTTTT
TATTGCCGTCATAGCGCGGGTTCCTTCCGGTATTGTCTCCTTCCGTGTTTCAGTTAGCCTCCCCCTAGGG
TGGGCGAAGAACTCCAGCATGAGATCCCCGCGCTGGAGGATCATCCAGCCGGCGTCCCGGAAAACGATTC
CGAAGCCCAACCTTTCATAGAAGGCGGCGGTGGAATCGAAATCTCGTGATGGCAGGTTGGGCGTCGCTTG
GTCGGTCATTTCGAACCCCAGAGTCCCGCTCAGAAGAACTCGTCAAGAAGGCGATAGAAGGCGATGCGCT
GCGAATCGGGAGCGGCGATACCGTAAAGCACGAGGAAGCGGTCAGCCCATTCGCCGCCAAGCTCTTCAGC
AATATCACGGGTAGCCAACGCTATGTCCTGATAGCGGTCCGCCACACCCAGCCGGCCACAGTCGATGAAT
CCAGAAAAGCGGCCATTTTCCACCATGATATTCGGCAAGCAGGCATCGCCATGGGTCACGACGAGATCCT
CGCCGTCGGGCATGCTCGCCTTGAGCCTGGCGAACAGTTCGGCTGGCGCGAGCCCCTGATGCTCTTCGTC
CAGATCATCCTGATCGACAAGACCGGCTTCCATCCGAGTACGTGCTCGCTCGATGCGATGTTTCGCTTGG
TGGTCGAATGGGCAGGTAGCCGGATCAAGCGTATGCAGCCGCCGCATTGCATCAGCCATGATGGATACTT
TCTCGGCAGGAGCAAGGTGAGATGACAGGAGATCCTGCCCCGGCACTTCGCCCAATAGCAGCCAGTCCCT
TCCCGCTTCAGTGACAACGTCGAGCACAGCTGCGCAAGGAACGCCCGTCGTGGCCAGCCACGATAGCCGC
GCTGCCTCGTCTTGCAGTTCATTCAGGGCACCGGACAGGTCGGTCTTGACAAAAAGAACCGGGCGCCCCT
GCGCTGACAGCCGGAACACGGCGGCATCAGAGCAGCCGATTGTCTGTTGTGCCCAGTCATAGCCGAATAG
CCTCTCCACCCAAGCGGCCGGAGAACCTGCGTGCAATCCATCTTGTTCAATCATGCGAAACGATCCTCAT
CCTGTCTCTTGATCGATCTTTGCAAAAGCCTAGGCCTCCAAAAAAGCCTCCTCACTACTTCTGGAATAGC
TCAGAGGCCGAGGCGGCCTCGGCCTCTGCATAAATAAAAAAAATTAGTCAGCCATGGGGCGGAGAATGGG
CGGAACTGGGCGGAGTTAGGGGCGGGATGGGCGGAGTTAGGGGCGGGACTATGGTTGCTGACTAATTGAG
ATGCATGCTTTGCATACTTCTGCCTGCTGGGGAGCCTGGGGACTTTCCACACCTGGTTGCTGACTAATTG
AGATGCATGCTTTGCATACTTCTGCCTGCTGGGGAGCCTGGGGACTTTCCACACCCTAACTGACACACAT
TCCACAGCTGGTTCTTTCCGCCTCAGGACTCTTCCTTTTTCAATATTATTGAAGCATTTATCAGGGTTAT
TGTCTCATGAGCGGATACATATTTGAATGTATTTAGAAAAATAAACAAATAGGGGTTCCGCGCACATTTC
CCCGAAAAGTGCCACCTG
[124 nt withheld, positions 3239-3362]
C
[91 nt withheld, positions 3364-3454]
A
[49 nt withheld, positions 3456-3504]
CCTTTGACGTTGGAGTCCACGTTCTTT
[37 nt withheld, positions 3532-3568]
ACCCTATCTCGGTCTATTCTTTTGATTTATAAGGGATTTTGCCGATTTCGGCCTATTGGTTAAAAAATGA
GCTGATTTAACAAAAATTTAACGCGAATTTTAACAAAATATTAACGCTTACAATTTACGCGTTAAGATAC
ATTGATGAGTTTGGACAAACCACAACTAGAATGCAGTGAAAAAAATGCTTTATTTGTGAAATTTGTGATG
CTATTGCTTTATTTGTAACCATTATAAGCTGCAATAAACAAGTTAACAACAACAATTGCATTCATTTTAT
GTTTCAGGTTCAGGGGGAGGTGTGGGAGGTTTTTTAAAGCAAGTAAAACCTCTACAAATGTGGTATGGCT
GATTATGATCAGTTATCTAGATCCGGTGGATCCCGGGCCCGCGGTACCGTCGACTGCAGAATTCCTACGT
GATGATCCTGGCGATGGCTTGCAGGGAGGGGAAGTCGTCGTCCCGGGCAGCATGCAGCGCCTGGTGGCTG
CTGGCATCGCCATGCGCGAGCACCTGCTGGCAGGTGGGGCACACACGGCAGTCCAGGCCCGCCTGCTGGG
TGGTGGCCTGCCACGCGCTCTTCTTGTTCTTCTTGGACTTGGTGCTCAGAGGCTTCTCGCGGTTGCAGAA
GTCCGTGTGTGCAGACAGGAGCTCCTGCTGCTTGGCCGTGTCGGGCAGCAGGACCAGCAGCTCATTAAAG
ACCTTCTGGAAATTCTCCCCCAGCAGGTCCCGGCAACTCTTGTAATACTGGGCTGCGGAGATCAGGCCCT
GTCTGAACTCCCCTGAGTGGCTCTTGAACTCGCTGAAGCGGGCCTCGTCGCTCTGCAGGAAGTCCCTGAT
GGACTGGATGAGCTGAAGGTTCCTCTCCCGGAAGTTCTCGGGGACTAGGTACGCCCGTGGGGCAGGCAGC
AGCCTGGGTGCTTTTGTGGTGGTGGTGGTGGCGGGGCTGGGGACACAGGCCGGGTGGGGGCTAGGCAGAA
GGCCAGAGAAGCCAGGGGGCGGCTTGCTGATTGGGGGCACCAGGCCCGGCGGGGGTGGGGGAGGCGTGCC
CTTCAGGAGCACCACAGCGCTGAAGCCTGGGGGCGGCGGCATCCGGGGTGGGCAGGGGCCGCCGAGCGCT
GGGAAGTCCTCCTGTGGCGTGGGGCAGGGGAAGGACCCCAGGGGCCTTGGGAGCCCAGGGGGTTCCTTGG
GGGCACTCCGAGCAGGGGCCGGGCCCTCCGTGTGTCCATTAACGACGACGGCAACTGGCCCCTCGGCTCT
GCTGGCAGGAGCTTCCGGGGCCTGCAAAGCCCCTGGGGGACAGGTAGCGGGCGGGGGCTGTGGCAATGTG
GTGCCTGGCTTCTCCGAGCCCACTTTCTTCTTCTTCCCAACTTTAGAGGGTTGGATGGAGGCCAGCCCCA
GTGTGGAGGAGACGGAGCCCGTGGGGCGTGTGCTCAGAAGCTCCTGCAGGGCCGGGCCGCCGTCCTCCTC
CTCCTCCTGTGTGAAGGGCGGGCCGCCCTTCCTGCCGCCCCTGCTCCCCTTCCCAGCCTTCCTGGTGGGC
TGGCCGCTGCCGGTAGCCTGCGCCGAGAGTGGGGGCTGTGCTACCTTCTTGCTGCTACTGCTGCTGTTCC
AGGCAGAGACAAGGCTGGTGGGGGCGGTGCCAGGCTTGGGCACCGAGGACACCAGGGCGGGGAAGTCCTC
CTCCTGGAAGGCACTCCTGCCTCTGGCAGGGATGGCGTACGGCAGCGCCAACCCCACAGGGCCCGGGGTT
GCTGCAGTGGAGCAGGAGGAGGAAGTGGAGGCAGAGAGGCTGGGGAAGTCTTCGTCCTTGAGCTTCGGGC
TGGGTGGTGGGAGGGCGCCTGGCACCCCCACACACCCTGGGGCGGCTGGGCCTGTCACCGAGAAGGCTTC
TTGGCTTACAGGACCATTTGTCGAGGTTTCCTTGGGGCCTGGGCCTTCGCCCTGAGTCCGGGGTGAGCGC
CGGGGGCCACGGGGATCCTCAGGTCCCCGCGCCGCCGCTTCTTCCTTTTTTGGCCTACCGCCTTCCTCCT
GGTCTTCGCTTCTTCGGGCCTCCTCCTGCTGCTGTGCGGCCACGGAGGCCCGGACAGCAGCTGCTACTTC
TCGGTCCTCTTCTTCCCTTTTGTACCTCCAGCTTCCTCGGCGGCTCTGCTGGGCTCCGCGAGTGCCAGCC
CGGGCCACTCGGCCCTGGCGGCTGTACCTGTCCACCTCCTCGTAGTCTTCGCCACCAACGACCCCCTCGT
TCCGGCGCGAGTGCCGTGGCGCGTAGCTGAACTGCAGGTCGATGTGGCGGTTCTGGCGTGCCTCGGCGCG
GCTGCGACTGTGGCAGGCCGTCCTGTGGGCCTTGAGGTCGATCTCGGTGCGGAAGGCGTGGGTGAACTGC
TCCGTGCTGCAGCGGCCTTCCTCACACAGAAAGTGCTTCTCCCGGAAGTGCTCACGCAGGTAGGCATAGT
CGCTGTAGTAGTCCTGGGCCCCGTCCGAGTCGCAGAAGTGGCAGAAGTAGTGGTCGCGGCGCAGGTGCTT
AAGCAGCTCATCATTGTCCAGGTAGCGCTCGTCACAGAACTTGCAGAGCGGGTGCCCACGGTGCGACGTG
TCATCGGGGTCACCCTGCATGCGATGCCGGGCCAGGTCCTTGCGCGAGTACCACTTGCGCTCATATGTGA
AGATCTGGAGGTGCTGGAGGCACAGACGGCAGCAGAAGAGCTCATGCTGCCTCCGCATGTGCTGCTCCAG
GTCCCCGAAGAGGCTGAAAGGTGGCAGCTCGGGGCACCGCGGGCACTCGTGCTGCAGCAGCTGCCTGTAC
AATGCGTACACCTTTCCATCTGCAAAGTAGATATCATATTTCTTCTCATGCTGCAGCTGGTGGATGGGGA
TGGTGGCAAAGGCAGGAAGCTTCTTCCCAAAGACCACCTGGCGCAGCTCCTCGCGGCACACGGCGCAGTA
GCGCTGCTCGCAGAGCACCCGCATCTTGGTAGAGCAGCGGTAGCACACCGGGTGGTCGCAGCGGCCCAGC
GCCGTGGCCTCCAGGTCTCCGCAGCACAGCACGGCGCTCCCGCCTCCCCGCTCAGGAGCTGCCGCCGCCG
CCGCCTCCAGGGCCGCGCGCCGCCCCTCGGCGCCCCCCGCCGCCGCCATAGCTCGAGATCTGGGCTCCCG
CTGGCCCTGAGGGTGGTGCTCCAGCCTGGCCCGCAGCTGCTCCAGCTCGCCGGCCAGGCCCTCCACCACG
TGGCCGCCCCCCCAGCCGGTGGTCTTCTCGTCCATCGTACCGCTACCGCTTCCGGGCGTAGAATCGAGAC
CGAGGAGAGGGTTAGGGATAGGCTTACCCATGGTGGCGACCGGTAGCGCTAGAGCTTGGGTCTCCCTATA
GTGAGTCGTATTAATT
